>Addgene plasmid #72903 | pHR-FKBP:mCherry-Rab7a | addgene full sequence | sequence record 174159 | Addgene NGS Result
CGATACCGTCGACCTCGAGGGAATTAATTCGAGCTCGGTACCTTTAAGACCAATGACTTACAAGGCAGCT
GTAGATCTTAGCCACTTTTTAAAAGAAAAGGGGGGACTGGAAGGGCTAATTCACTCCCAACGAAGACAAG
ATCTGCTTTTTGCTTGTACTGGGTCTCTCTGGTTAGACCAGATCTGAGCCTGGGAGCTCTCTGGCTAACT
AGGGAACCCACTGCTTAAGCCTCAATAAAGCTTGCCTTGAGTGCTTCAAGTAGTGTGTGCCCGTCTGTTG
TGTGACTCTGGTAACTAGAGATCCCTCAGACCCTTTTAGTCAGTGTGGAAAATCTCTAGCAGCATCTAGA
ATTAATTCCGTGTATTCTATAGTGTCACCTAAATCGTATGTGTATGATACATAAGGTTATGTATTAATTG
TAGCCGCGTTCTAACGACAATATGTACAAGCCTAATTGTGTAGCATCTGGCTTACTGAAGCAGACCCTAT
CATCTCTCTCGTAAACTGCCGTCAGAGTCGGTTTGGTTGGACGAACCTTCTGAGTTTCTGGTAACGCCGT
CCCGCACCCGGAAATGGTCAGCGAACCAATCAGCAGGGTCATCGCTAGCCAGATCCTCTACGCCGGACGC
ATCGTGGCCGGCATCACCGGCGCCACAGGTGCGGTTGCTGGCGCCTATATCGCCGACATCACCGATGGGG
AAGATCGGGCTCGCCACTTCGGGCTCATGAGCGCTTGTTTCGGCGTGGGTATGGTGGCAGGCCCCGTGGC
CGGGGGACTGTTGGGCGCCATCTCCTTGCATGCACCATTCCTTGCGGCGGCGGTGCTCAACGGCCTCAAC
CTACTACTGGGCTGCTTCCTAATGCAGGAGTCGCATAAGGGAGAGCGTCGAATGGTGCACTCTCAGTACA
ATCTGCTCTGATGCCGCATAGTTAAGCCAGCCCCGACACCCGCCAACACCCGCTGACGCGCCCTGACGGG
CTTGTCTGCTCCCGGCATCCGCTTACAGACAAGCTGTGACCGTCTCCGGGAGCTGCATGTGTCAGAGGTT
TTCACCGTCATCACCGAAACGCGCGAGACGAAAGGGCCTCGTGATACGCCTATTTTTATAGGTTAATGTC
ATGATAATAATGGTTTCTTAGACGTCAGGTGGCACTTTTCGGGGAAATGTGCGCGGAACCCCTATTTGTT
TATTTTTCTAAATACATTCAAATATGTATCCGCTCATGAGACAATAACCCTGATAAATGCTTCAATAATA
TTGAAAAAGGAAGAGTATGAGTATTCAACATTTCCGTGTCGCCCTTATTCCCTTTTTTGCGGCATTTTGC
CTTCCTGTTTTTGCTCACCCAGAAACGCTGGTGAAAGTAAAAGATGCTGAAGATCAGTTGGGTGCACGAG
TGGGTTACATCGAACTGGATCTCAACAGCGGTAAGATCCTTGAGAGTTTTCGCCCCGAAGAACGTTTTCC
AATGATGAGCACTTTTAAAGTTCTGCTATGTGGCGCGGTATTATCCCGTATTGACGCCGGGCAAGAGCAA
CTCGGTCGCCGCATACACTATTCTCAGAATGACTTGGTTGAGTACTCACCAGTCACAGAAAAGCATCTTA
CGGATGGCATGACAGTAAGAGAATTATGCAGTGCTGCCATAACCATGAGTGATAACACTGCGGCCAACTT
ACTTCTGACAACGATCGGAGGACCGAAGGAGCTAACCGCTTTTTTGCACAACATGGGGGATCATGTAACT
CGCCTTGATCGTTGGGAACCGGAGCTGAATGAAGCCATACCAAACGACGAGCGTGACACCACGATGCCTG
TAGCAATGGCAACAACGTTGCGCAAACTATTAACTGGCGAACTACTTACTCTAGCTTCCCGGCAACAATT
AATAGACTGGATGGAGGCGGATAAAGTTGCAGGACCACTTCTGCGCTCGGCCCTTCCGGCTGGCTGGTTT
ATTGCTGATAAATCTGGAGCCGGTGAGCGTGGGTCTCGCGGTATCATTGCAGCACTGGGGCCAGATGGTA
AGCCCTCCCGTATCGTAGTTATCTACACGACGGGGAGTCAGGCAACTATGGATGAACGAAATAGACAGAT
CGCTGAGATAGGTGCCTCACTGATTAAGCATTGGTAACTGTCAGACCAAGTTTACTCATATATACTTTAG
ATTGATTTAAAACTTCATTTTTAATTTAAAAGGATCTAGGTGAAGATCCTTTTTGATAATCTCATGACCA
AAATCCCTTAACGTGAGTTTTCGTTCCACTGAGCGTCAGACCCCGTAGAAAAGATCAAAGGATCTTCTTG
AGATCCTTTTTTTCTGCGCGTAATCTGCTGCTTGCAAACAAAAAAACCACCGCTACCAGCGGTGGTTTGT
TTGCCGGATCAAGAGCTACCAACTCTTTTTCCGAAGGTAACTGGCTTCAGCAGAGCGCAGATACCAAATA
CTGTTCTTCTAGTGTAGCCGTAGTTAGGCCACCACTTCAAGAACTCTGTAGCACCGCCTACATACCTCGC
TCTGCTAATCCTGTTACCAGTGGCTGCTGCCAGTGGCGATAAGTCGTGTCTTACCGGGTTGGACTCAAGA
CGATAGTTACCGGATAAGGCGCAGCGGTCGGGCTGAACGGGGGGTTCGTGCACACAGCCCAGCTTGGAGC
GAACGACCTACACCGAACTGAGATACCTACAGCGTGAGCTATGAGAAAGCGCCACGCTTCCCGAAGGGAG
AAAGGCGGACAGGTATCCGGTAAGCGGCAGGGTCGGAACAGGAGAGCGCACGAGGGAGCTTCCAGGGGGA
AACGCCTGGTATCTTTATAGTCCTGTCGGGTTTCGCCACCTCTGACTTGAGCGTCGATTTTTGTGATGCT
CGTCAGGGGGGCGGAGCCTATGGAAAAACGCCAGCAACGCGGCCTTTTTACGGTTCCTGGCCTTTTGCTG
GCCTTTTGCTCACATGTTCTTTCCTGCGTTATCCCCTGATTCTGTGGATAACCGTATTACCGCCTTTGAG
TGAGCTGATACCGCTCGCCGCAGCCGAACGACCGAGCGCAGCGAGTCAGTGAGCGAGGAAGCGGAAGAGC
GCCCAATACGCAAACCGCCTCTCCCCGCGCGTTGGCCGATTCATTAATGCAGCTGTGGAATGTGTGTCAG
TTAGGGTGTGGAAAGTCCCCAGGCTCCCCAGCAGGCAGAAGTATGCAAAGCATGCATCTCAATTAGTCAG
CAACCAGGTGTGGAAAGTCCCCAGGCTCCCCAGCAGGCAGAAGTATGCAAAGCATGCATCTCAATTAGTC
AGCAACCATAGTCCCGCCCCTAACTCCGCCCATCCCGCCCCTAACTCCGCCCAGTTCCGCCCATTCTCCG
CCCCATGGCTGACTAATTTTTTTTATTTATGCAGAGGCCGAGGCCGCCTCGGCCTCTGAGCTATTCCAGA
AGTAGTGAGGAGGCTTTTTTGGAGGCCTAGGCTTTTGCAAAAAGCTTGGACACAAGACAGGCTTGCGAGA
TATGTTTGAGAATACCACTTTATCCCGCGTCAGGGAGAGGCAGTGCGTAAAAAGACGCGGACTCATGTGA
AATACTGGTTTTTAGTGCGCCAGATCTCTATAATCTCGCGCAACCTATTTTCCCCTCGAACACTTTTTAA
GCCGTAGATAAACAGGCTGGGACACTTCACATGAGCGAAAAATACATCGTCACCTGGGACATGTTGCAGA
TCCATGCACGTAAACTCGCAAGCCGACTGATGCCTTCTGAACAATGGAAAGGCATTATTGCCGTAAGCCG
TGGCGGTCTGTACCGGGTGCGTTACTGGCGCGTGAACTGGGTATTCGTCATGTCGATACCGTTTGTATTT
CCAGCTACGATCACGACAACCAGCGCGAGCTTAAAGTGCTGAAACGCGCAGAAGGCGATGGCGAAGGCTT
CATCGTTATTGATGACCTGGTGGATACCGGTGGTACTGCGGTTGCGATTCGTGAAATGTATCCAAAAGCG
CACTTTGTCACCATCTTCGCAAAACCGGCTGGTCGTCCGCTGGTTGATGACTATGTTGTTGATATCCCGC
AAGATACCTGGATTGAACAGCCGTGGGATATGGGCGTCGTATTCGTCCCGCCAATCTCCGGTCGCTAATC
TTTTCAACGCCTGGCACTGCCGGGCGTTGTTCTTTTTAACTTCAGGCGGGTTACAATAGTTTCCAGTAAG
TATTCTGGAGGCTGCATCCATGACACAGGCAAACCTGAGCGAAACCCTGTTCAAACCCCGCTTTAAACAT
CCTGAAACCTCGACGCTAGTCCGCCGCTTTAATCACGGCGCACAACCGCCTGTGCAGTCGGCCCTTGATG
GTAAAACCATCCCTCACTGGTATCGCATGATTAACCGTCTGATGTGGATCTGGCGCGGCATTGACCCACG
CGAAATCCTCGACGTCCAGGCACGTATTGTGATGAGCGATGCCGAACGTACCGACGATGATTTATACGAT
ACGGTGATTGGCTACCGTGGCGGCAACTGGATTTATGAGTGGGCCCCGGATCTTTGTGAAGGAACCTTAC
TTCTGTGGTGTGACATAATTGGACAAACTACCTACAGAGATTTAAAGCTCTAAGGTAAATATAAAATTTT
TAAGTGTATAATGTGTTAAACTACTGATTCTAATTGTTTGTGTATTTTAGATTCCAACCTATGGAACTGA
TGAATGGGAGCAGTGGTGGAATGCCTTTAATGAGGAAAACCTGTTTTGCTCAGAAGAAATGCCATCTAGT
GATGATGAGGCTACTGCTGACTCTCAACATTCTACTCCTCCAAAAAAGAAGAGAAAGGTAGAAGACCCCA
AGGACTTTCCTTCAGAATTGCTAAGTTTTTTGAGTCATGCTGTGTTTAGTAATAGAACTCTTGCTTGCTT
TGCTATTTACACCACAAAGGAAAAAGCTGCACTGCTATACAAGAAAATTATGGAAAAATATTCTGTAACC
TTTATAAGTAGGCATAACAGTTATAATCATAACATACTGTTTTTTCTTACTCCACACAGGCATAGAGTGT
CTGCTATTAATAACTATGCTCAAAAATTGTGTACCTTTAGCTTTTTAATTTGTAAAGGGGTTAATAAGGA
ATATTTGATGTATAGTGCCTTGACTAGAGATCATAATCAGCCATACCACATTTGTAGAGGTTTTACTTGC
TTTAAAAAACCTCCCACACCTCCCCCTGAACCTGAAACATAAAATGAATGCAATTGTTGTTGTTAACTTG
TTTATTGCAGCTTATAATGGTTACAAATAAAGCAATAGCATCACAAATTTCACAAATAAAGCATTTTTTT
CACTGCATTCTAGTTGTGGTTTGTCCAAACTCATCAATGTATCTTATCATGTCTGGATCAACTGGATAAC
TCAAGCTAACCAAAATCATCCCAAACTTCCCACCCCATACCCTATTACCACTGCCAATTACCTGTGGTTT
CATTTACTCTAAACCTGTGATTCCTCTGAATTATTTTCATTTTAAAGAAATTGTATTTGTTAAATATGTA
CTACAAACTTAGTAGTTGGAAGGGCTAATTCACTCCCAAAGAAGACAAGATATCCTTGATCTGTGGATCT
ACCACACACAAGGCTACTTCCCTGATTAGCAGAACTACACACCAGGGCCAGGGGTCAGATATCCACTGAC
CTTTGGATGGTGCTACAAGCTAGTACCAGTTGAGCCAGATAAGGTAGAAGAGGCCAATAAAGGAGAGAAC
ACCAGCTTGTTACACCCTGTGAGCCTGCATGGGATGGATGACCCGGAGAGAGAAGTGTTAGAGTGGAGGT
TTGACAGCCGCCTAGCATTTCATCACGTGGCCCGAGAGCTGCATCCGGAGTACTTCAAGAACTGCTGATA
TCGAGCTTGCTACAAGGGACTTTCCGCTGGGGACTTTCCAGGGAGGCGTGGCCTGGGCGGGACTGGGGAG
TGGCGAGCCCTCAGATCCTGCATATAAGCAGCTGCTTTTTGCCTGTACTGGGTCTCTCTGGTTAGACCAG
ATCTGAGCCTGGGAGCTCTCTGGCTAACTAGGGAACCCACTGCTTAAGCCTCAATAAAGCTTGCCTTGAG
TGCTTCAAGTAGTGTGTGCCCGTCTGTTGTGTGACTCTGGTAACTAGAGATCCCTCAGACCCTTTTAGTC
AGTGTGGAAAATCTCTAGCAGTGGCGCCCGAACAGGGACTTGAAAGCGAAAGGGAAACCAGAGGAGCTCT
CTCGACGCAGGACTCGGCTTGCTGAAGCGCGCACGGCAAGAGGCGAGGGGCGGCGACTGGTGAGTACGCC
AAAAATTTTGACTAGCGGAGGCTAGAAGGAGAGAGATGGGTGCGAGAGCGTCAGTATTAAGCGGGGGAGA
ATTAGATCGCGATGGGAAAAAATTCGGTTAAGGCCAGGGGGAAAGAAAAAATATAAATTAAAACATATAG
TATGGGCAAGCAGGGAGCTAGAACGATTCGCAGTTAATCCTGGCCTGTTAGAAACATCAGAAGGCTGTAG
ACAAATACTGGGACAGCTACAACCATCCCTTCAGACAGGATCAGAAGAACTTAGATCATTATATAATACA
GTAGCAACCCTCTATTGTGTGCATCAAAGGATAGAGATAAAAGACACCAAGGAAGCTTTAGACAAGATAG
AGGAAGAGCAAAACAAAAGTAAGACCACCGCACAGCAAGCGGCCGGCCGCTGATCTTCAGACCTGGAGGA
GGAGATATGAGGGACAATTGGAGAAGTGAATTATATAAATATAAAGTAGTAAAAATTGAACCATTAGGAG
TAGCACCCACCAAGGCAAAGAGAAGAGTGGTGCAGAGAGAAAAAAGAGCAGTGGGAATAGGAGCTTTGTT
CCTTGGGTTCTTGGGAGCAGCAGGAAGCACTATGGGCGCAGCGTCAATGACGCTGACGGTACAGGCCAGA
CAATTATTGTCTGGTATAGTGCAGCAGCAGAACAATTTGCTGAGGGCTATTGAGGCGCAACAGCATCTGT
TGCAACTCACAGTCTGGGGCATCAAGCAGCTCCAGGCAAGAATCCTGGCTGTGGAAAGATACCTAAAGGA
TCAACAGCTCCTGGGGATTTGGGGTTGCTCTGGAAAACTCATTTGCACCACTGCTGTGCCTTGGAATGCT
AGTTGGAGTAATAAATCTCTGGAACAGATTTGGAATCACACGACCTGGATGGAGTGGGACAGAGAAATTA
ACAATTACACAAGCTTAATACACTCCTTAATTGAAGAATCGCAAAACCAGCAAGAAAAGAATGAACAAGA
ATTATTGGAATTAGATAAATGGGCAAGTTTGTGGAATTGGTTTAACATAACAAATTGGCTGTGGTATATA
AAATTATTCATAATGATAGTAGGAGGCTTGGTAGGTTTAAGAATAGTTTTTGCTGTACTTTCTATAGTGA
ATAGAGTTAGGCAGGGATATTCACCATTATCGTTTCAGACCCACCTCCCAACCCCGAGGGGACCCGACAG
GCCCGAAGGAATAGAAGAAGAAGGTGGAGAGAGAGACAGAGACAGATCCATTCGATTAGTGAACGGATCT
CGACGGTATCGCCAAATGGCAGTATTCATCCACAATTTTAAAAGAAAAGGGGGGATTGGGGGGTACAGTG
CAGGGGAAAGAATAGTAGACATAATAGCAACAGACATACAAACTAAAGAATTACAAAAACAAATTACAAA
AATTCAAAATTTTCGGGTTTATTACAGGGACAGCAGAGATCCAGTTTGGATCGATAAGCTTGATATCGAA
TTCCTGCAGCCCCGATAAAATAAAAGATTTTATTTAGTCTCCAGAAAAAGGGGGGAATGAAAGACCCCAC
CTGTAGGTTTGGCAAGCTAGCTGCAGTAACGCCATTTTGCAAGGCATGGAAAAATACCAAACCAAGAATA
GAGAAGTTCAGATCAAGGGCGGGTACATGAAAATAGCTAACGTTGGGCCAAACAGGATATCTGCGGTGAG
CAGTTTCGGCCCCGGCCCGGGGCCAAGAACAGATGGTCACCGCAGTTTCGGCCCCGGCCCGAGGCCAAGA
ACAGATGGTCCCCAGATATGGCCCAACCCTCAGCAGTTTCTTAAGACCCATCAGATGTTTCCAGGCTCCC
CCAAGGACCTGAAATGACCCTGCGCCTTATTTGAATTAACCAATCAGCCTGCTTCTCGCTTCTGTTCGCG
CGCTTCTGCTTCCCGAGCTCTATAAAAGAGCTCACAACCCCTCACTCGGCGCGCCAGTCCTCCGACAGAC
TGAGTCGCCCGGGGGGGATCTGGAGCTCTCGAGAATTCTCACGCGTGCCACCATGGGAGTGCAGGTGGAG
ACTATCTCCCCAGGAGACGGGCGCACCTTCCCCAAGCGCGGCCAGACCTGCGTGGTGCACTACACCGGGA
TGCTTGAAGATGGAAAGAAATTTGATTCCTCCCGGGACAGAAACAAGCCCTTTAAGTTTATGCTAGGCAA
GCAGGAGGTGATCCGAGGCTGGGAAGAAGGGGTTGCCCAGATGAGTGTGGGTCAGAGAGCCAAACTGACT
ATATCTCCAGATTATGCCTATGGTGCCACTGGGCACCCAGGCATCATCCCACCACATGCCACTCTCGTCT
TCGATGTGGAGCTTCTAAAACTGGAAGGTGCTGCACTTCTGCCCGGTTCTATGGTGAGCAAGGGCGAGGA
GGATAACATGGCCATCATCAAGGAGTTCATGCGCTTCAAGGTGCACATGGAGGGCTCCGTGAACGGCCAC
GAGTTCGAGATCGAGGGCGAGGGCGAGGGCCGCCCCTACGAGGGCACCCAGACCGCCAAGCTGAAGGTGA
CCAAGGGTGGCCCCCTGCCCTTCGCCTGGGACATCCTGTCCCCTCAGTTCATGTACGGCTCCAAGGCCTA
CGTGAAGCACCCCGCCGACATCCCCGACTACTTGAAGCTGTCCTTCCCCGAGGGCTTCAAGTGGGAGCGC
GTGATGAACTTCGAGGACGGCGGCGTGGTGACCGTGACCCAGGACTCCTCCCTGCAGGACGGCGAGTTCA
TCTACAAGGTGAAGCTGCGCGGCACCAACTTCCCCTCCGACGGCCCCGTAATGCAGAAGAAGACCATGGG
CTGGGAGGCCTCCTCCGAGCGGATGTACCCCGAGGACGGCGCCCTGAAGGGCGAGATCAAGCAGAGGCTG
AAGCTGAAGGACGGCGGCCACTACGACGCTGAGGTCAAGACCACCTACAAGGCCAAGAAGCCCGTGCAGC
TGCCCGGCGCCTACAACGTCAACATCAAGTTGGACATCACCTCCCACAACGAGGACTACACCATCGTGGA
ACAGTACGAACGCGCCGAGGGCCGCCACTCCACCGGCGGCATGGACGAGCTGTACAAGCCCGGTTCTGCC
GCCATGGCATATCCATATGACGTCCCAGACTATGCTATGACCTCTAGGAAGAAAGTGTTGCTGAAGGTTA
TCATCCTGGGAGATTCTGGAGTCGGGAAGACATCACTCATGAACCAGTATGTGAATAAGAAATTCAGCAA
TCAGTACAAAGCCACAATAGGAGCTGACTTTCTGACCAAGGAGGTGATGGTGGATGACAGGCTAGTCACA
ATGCAGATATGGGACACAGCAGGACAGGAACGGTTCCAGTCTCTCGGTGTGGCCTTCTACAGAGGTGCAG
ACTGCTGCGTTCTGGTATTTGATGTGACTGCCCCCAACACATTCAAAACCCTAGATAGCTGGAGAGATGA
GTTTCTCATCCAGGCCAGTCCCCGAGATCCTGAAAACTTCCCATTTGTTGTGTTGGGAAACAAGATTGAC
CTCGAAAACAGACAAGTGGCCACAAAGCGGGCACAGGCCTGGTGCTACAGCAAAAACAACATTCCCTACT
TTGAGACCAGTGCCAAGGAGGCCATCAACGTGGAGCAGGCGTTCCAGACGATTGCACGGAATGCACTTAA
GCAGGAAACGGAGGTGGAGCTGTACAACGAATTTCCTGAACCTATCAAACTGGACAAGAATGACCGGGCC
AAGGCCTCGGCAGAAAGCTGCAGTTGCTAAGCGGCCGCGACTCTAGAGTCGACCTGCAGGCATGCAAGCT
TGATATCAAGCTTATCGATAATCAACCTCTGGATTACAAAATTTGTGAAAGATTGACTGGTATTCTTAAC
TATGTTGCTCCTTTTACGCTATGTGGATACGCTGCTTTAATGCCTTTGTATCATGCTATTGCTTCCCGTA
TGGCTTTCATTTTCTCCTCCTTGTATAAATCCTGGTTGCTGTCTCTTTATGAGGAGTTGTGGCCCGTTGT
CAGGCAACGTGGCGTGGTGTGCACTGTGTTTGCTGACGCAACCCCCACTGGTTGGGGCATTGCCACCACC
TGTCAGCTCCTTTCCGGGACTTTCGCTTTCCCCCTCCCTATTGCCACGGCGGAACTCATCGCCGCCTGCC
TTGCCCGCTGCTGGACAGGGGCTCGGCTGTTGGGCACTGACAATTCCGTGGTGTTGTCGGGGAAATCATC
GTCCTTTCCTTGGCTGCTCGCCTGTGTTGCCACCTGGATTCTGCGCGGGACGTCCTTCTGCTACGTCCCT
TCGGCCCTCAATCCAGCGGACCTTCCTTCCCGCGGCCTGCTGCCGGCTCTGCGGCCTCTTCCGCGTCTTC
GCCTTCGCCCTCAGACGAGTCGGATCTCCCTTTGGGCCGCCTCCCCGCAT
Features (pLannotate 1.2.2; 35 found; start..end, strand, type, name):
     38..106     +  CDS            nef (fragment): NEF_HV1Z2 - Experimental evidence at protein level: Swiss-Prot protein existence level 1. Extracellular Nef protein targets CD4(+) T-lymphocytes for apoptosis by interacting with CXCR4 surface receptors. From Human immunodeficiency virus type 1 group M subtype D (isolate Z2/CDC-Z34) (HIV-1).
    108..341     +  LTR            3' LTR (ΔU3): self-inactivating 3' long terminal repeat (LTR) from HIV-1
    366..384     -  promoter       SP6 promoter: promoter for bacteriophage SP6 RNA polymerase
    612..891     +  CDS            TcR (fragment): tetracycline efflux protein; tet; confers resistance to tetracycline
    892..940     -  misc_feature   bom (fragment): basis of mobility region from pBR322
   1042..1077    -  CDS            rop (fragment): Rop protein, which maintains plasmids at low copy number; rop
   1172..1276    +  promoter       AmpR promoter: bla
   1277..2137    +  CDS            AmpR: β-lactamase; bla; confers resistance to ampicillin, carbenicillin, and related antibiotics
   2308..2896    +  rep_origin     ori: high-copy-number ColE1/pMB1/pBR322/pUC origin of replication
   3079..3135    +  CDS            lacI (fragment): lac repressor; lacI; The lac repressor binds to the lac operator to inhibit transcription in E. coli. This inhibition can be relieved by adding lactose or isopropyl-β-D-thiogalactopyranoside (IPTG).
   3142..3471    +  promoter       SV40 promoter: SV40 enhancer and early promoter
   3671..3790    +  CDS            gpt (fragment): XGPT_ECOLI - Also known as gpp, gxu. Experimental evidence at protein level: Swiss-Prot protein existence level 1. Purine salvage pathway enzyme that catalyzes the transfer of the ribosyl-5-phosphate group from 5-phospho-alpha-D-ribose 1- diphosphate (PRPP) to the N9 position of the 6-oxopurines guanine and xanthine to form the corresponding ribonucleotides GMP (guanosine 5'- monophosphate) and XMP (xanthosine 5'-monophosphate), with the release of PPi. To a lesser extent, also acts on hypoxanthine (PubMed:9100006, PubMed:3886014). Does not ribophosphorylate adenine (PubMed:3886014). From Esch
   3790..4125    +  CDS            gpt (fragment): XGPT_ECOLI - Also known as gpp, gxu. Experimental evidence at protein level: Swiss-Prot protein existence level 1. Purine salvage pathway enzyme that catalyzes the transfer of the ribosyl-5-phosphate group from 5-phospho-alpha-D-ribose 1- diphosphate (PRPP) to the N9 position of the 6-oxopurines guanine and xanthine to form the corresponding ribonucleotides GMP (guanosine 5'- monophosphate) and XMP (xanthosine 5'-monophosphate), with the release of PPi. To a lesser extent, also acts on hypoxanthine (PubMed:9100006, PubMed:3886014). Does not ribophosphorylate adenine (PubMed:3886014). From Esch
   4220..4525    +  CDS            frsA (fragment): FRSA_ECOLI - Also known as yafA. Experimental evidence at protein level: Swiss-Prot protein existence level 1. Catalyzes the hydrolysis of esters (PubMed:15808744). Displays esterase activity toward pNP-butyrate (PubMed:15808744). May stimulate mixed-acid fermentation by acting as a fermentation/respiration switch that down-regulates respiration and up- regulates fermentation rates (PubMed:15169777). From Escherichia coli (strain K12).
   4529..4603    +  CDS            small t antigen (fragment): SV40 (simian virus 40) small t antigen
   4605..4670    +  intron         small t intron: SV40 (simian virus 40) small t antigen intron
   4800..4820    +  CDS            SV40 NLS: nuclear localization signal of SV40 (simian virus 40) large T antigen
   5139..5222    +  CDS            large T antigen (fragment): large T antigen from SV40 (simian virus 40)
   5245..5379    +  polyA_signal   SV40 poly(A) signal: SV40 polyadenylation signal
   5546..5875    +  CDS            nef (fragment): NEF_HV1BR - Experimental evidence at protein level: Swiss-Prot protein existence level 1. Extracellular Nef protein targets CD4(+) T-lymphocytes for apoptosis by interacting with CXCR4 surface receptors (PubMed:14990729). From Human immunodeficiency virus type 1 group M subtype B (isolate BRU/LAI) (HIV-1).
   5923..6180    +  LTR            5' LTR (truncated): truncated 5' long terminal repeat (LTR) from HIV-1
   6227..6352    +  misc_feature   HIV-1 Ψ: packaging signal of human immunodeficiency virus type 1
   6336..6674    +  CDS            HIV-1 gag (fragment): gag protein from human immunodeficiency virus 1; gag
   6849..7082    +  misc_feature   RRE: The Rev response element (RRE) of HIV-1 allows for Rev-dependent mRNA export from the nucleus to the cytoplasm.
   7459..7559    +  CDS            Rev (fragment): human immunodeficiency virus 1 (HIV-1) Rev protein; rev; enhances nuclear export of unspliced and incompletely spliced viral mRNAs
   7596..7713    +  misc_feature   cPPT/CTS: central polypurine tract and central termination sequence of HIV-1
   7750..7782    -  misc_feature   MCS (fragment): pBluescript multiple cloning site
   7866..8273    +  promoter       SFFV promoter: spleen focus-forming virus long terminal repeat (LTR) promoter
   8313..8636    +  CDS            FKBP1A: FKB1A_HUMAN - Also known as FKBP1, FKBP12. Experimental evidence at protein level: Swiss-Prot protein existence level 1. Keeps in an inactive conformation TGFBR1, the TGF-beta type I serine/threonine kinase receptor, preventing TGF-beta receptor activation in absence of ligand. Recruits SMAD7 to ACVR1B which prevents the association of SMAD2 and SMAD3 with the activin receptor complex, thereby blocking the activin signal. May modulate the RYR1 calcium channel activity. PPIases accelerate the folding of proteins. It catalyzes the cis-trans isomerization of proline imidic peptide bonds in oligop
   8661..9368    +  CDS            mCherry: mCherry is a basic (constitutively fluorescent) red fluorescent protein published in 2004, derived from Discosoma sp.. It is reported to be a very rapidly-maturing monomer with low acid sensitivity.
   9417..10037   +  CDS            RAB7A: RAB7A_HUMAN - Also known as RAB7. Experimental evidence at protein level: Swiss-Prot protein existence level 1. Small GTPase which cycles between active GTP-bound and inactive GDP-bound states. In its active state, binds to a variety of effector proteins playing a key role in the regulation of endo- lysosomal trafficking. Governs early-to-late endosomal maturation, microtubule minus-end as well as plus-end directed endosomal migration and positioning, and endosome-lysosome transport through different protein-protein interaction cascades. Plays a central role, not only in endosomal traffic, but
  10051..10081   +  misc_feature   MCS (fragment): pUC18/19 multiple cloning site
  10082..10100   +  misc_feature   MCS (fragment): pBluescript multiple cloning site
  10100..10688   +  misc_feature   WPRE: woodchuck hepatitis virus posttranscriptional regulatory element
  10689..21      +  misc_feature   MCS (fragment) (across the origin): pBluescript multiple cloning site
