[The description below was written by a language model from this plasmid's Addgene catalogue record and pLannotate feature annotations shown in this document.]
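Description:
pHR-FKBP:mCherry-Rab7a is a lentiviral transfer plasmid for mammalian expression, built on the HIV-1-derived pHR' backbone. It is propagated in E. coli through a high-copy ColE1/pUC-type origin and selected with ampicillin (AmpR under its own bla promoter). The backbone also carries remnants of older vector lineages: fragments of TcR, rop, bom and lacI, plus an SV40 promoter followed by fragmented gpt sequence and SV40 small t intron and poly(A) elements. None of these is described as functional in the record. The catalogue lists a total size of 10,640 bp, whereas the sequenced record is 10,690 nt, a small discrepancy.

The viral portion comprises a truncated 5' LTR, the Ψ packaging signal with a partial gag fragment, the RRE for Rev-dependent nuclear export, the cPPT/CTS, and a self-inactivating ΔU3 3' LTR. Packaging functions must therefore be supplied in trans, and the integrated provirus relies on its internal promoter. That promoter is the SFFV LTR promoter, which drives a single fusion reading frame of human FKBP12 (FKBP1A), mCherry and human Rab7a. Rab7a was cloned between MluI and NotI sites at the C-terminal end. A WPRE downstream of the cassette enhances transcript stability and expression.

Rab7a is a small GTPase associated with late endosomes and endo-lysosomal trafficking, so it anchors the fusion on that compartment, while mCherry allows its localisation to be seen. FKBP is commonly used as one half of a chemically induced dimerisation pair. This fits the stated purpose of a late endosome-targeted "recruiter" that draws a partner protein to this membrane, although the record does not name the partner or the dimeriser. The associated study concerns the localisation of mTORC2 activity inside cells.
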