Addgene plasmid #72903: pHR-FKBP:mCherry-Rab7a
Purpose: Late endosome-targeted mCherry-tagged recruiter construct
Depositing lab: Ivan Yudushkin. Depositing organization: Medical University of Vienna. Publication: Localization of mTORC2 activity inside cells. Ebner M, Sinkovics B, Szczygiel M, Ribeiro DW, Yudushkin I. J Cell Biol. 2017 Jan 31. pii: jcb.201610060. doi: 10.1083/jcb.201610060. PubMed 28143890.
Backbone
  Vector backbone: pHR'
  Backbone size w/o insert (bp): 10019
  Total vector size (bp): 10640
  Vector type: Mammalian Expression, Lentiviral
Growth in bacteria
  Bacterial resistance: Ampicillin, 100 μg/mL
  Growth temperature: 37°C
  Growth strain: NEB Stable
  Copy number: Unknown
Gene/Insert
  Gene/Insert name: Rab7a
  Species: H. sapiens (human)
  Insert size (bp): 621
  Entrez Gene: RAB7A (a.k.a. CMT2B, PRO2706, RAB7)
  Tag / fusion protein: FKBP, mCherry (N terminal on insert)
  Cloning method: Restriction Enzyme; 5′ cloning site MluI (not destroyed); 3′ cloning site NotI (not destroyed)
  Sequencing primers: 5′ gcttcccgagctctataaaagagc; 3′ ccagaggttgattatcgataagc
Terms and licenses: Academic/Nonprofit Terms; Industry Terms: Not Available to Industry
How to cite: pHR-FKBP:mCherry-Rab7a was a gift from Ivan Yudushkin (Addgene plasmid # 72903 ; http://n2t.net/addgene:72903 ; RRID:Addgene_72903)
